>Addgene plasmid #114988 | AT2G26730 J1_pECIA2 | addgene full sequence | sequence record 296777 | Addgene NGS Result
GTAAAACGACGGCCAGTGAATTAATTCGTTGCAGGACAGGATGTGGTGCCCGATGTGACTAGCTCTTTGC
TGCAGGCCGTCCTATCCTCTGGTTCCGATAAGAGACCCAGAACTCCGGCCCCCCACCGCCCACCGCCACC
CCCATACATATGTGGTACGCAAGTAAGAGTGCCTGCGCATGCCCCATGTGCCCCACCAAGAGCTTTGCAT
CCCATACAAGTCCCCAAAGTGGAGAACCGAACCAATTCTTCGCGGGCAGAACAAAAGCTTCTGCACACGT
CTCCACTCGAATTTGGAGCCGGCCGGCGTGTGCAAAAGAGGTGAATCGAACGAAAGACCCGTGTGTAAAG
CCGCGTTTCCAAAATGTATAAAACCGAGAGCATCTGGCCAATGTGCATCAGTTGTGGTCAGCAGCAAAAT
CAAGTGAATCATCTCAGTGCAACTAAAGGGGGGATCCGATCTCAATATGAAGTTATGCATATTACTGGCC
GTCGTGGCCTTTGTTGGCCTCTCGCTCGGGTCAACCGCAGAAAAACAAGCACTCCTCACTTTCCTTCAAC
AAATACCTCACGAGAATCGTCTTCAATGGAACGAGTCAGACTCAGCTTGTAACTGGGTCGGAGTCGAATG
CAACTCAAACCAATCTTCAATCCACTCTCTCCGGTTACCAGGAACCGGTTTAGTCGGTCAGATCCCATCA
GGCTCCTTAGGTCGACTCACTGAGCTCCGAGTTCTCAGTCTTCGTTCTAATCGTCTCTCTGGTCAGATCC
CTTCAGATTTCTCAAATCTTACTCATCTGCGAAGCTTATATCTTCAACACAACGAATTCTCCGGCGAGTT
TCCGACGAGTTTTACTCAGTTAAACAACTTGATTCGTCTTGATATCTCATCTAACAACTTCACTGGTTCG
ATACCTTTCTCAGTCAATAATCTCACTCACTTGACTGGTTTGTTTCTCGGTAACAATGGTTTCTCAGGGA
ATCTTCCTAGTATTAGTCTCGGTTTAGTCGATTTCAATGTCTCTAACAACAATCTAAACGGTTCGATTCC
GTCTTCATTATCAAGATTCTCAGCTGAATCGTTTACTGGAAATGTAGATCTCTGTGGTGGTCCGTTAAAG
CCTTGTAAATCGTTTTTTGTGTCTCCCTCGCCGTCTCCGTCGTTGATTAATCCTTCTAATCGTTTATCCA
GCAAGAAATCACTGGAGGTGCTGTTCCAGGGACCAGGGAGCGACAAAACTCACACATGCCCACCGTGCCC
AGCACCTGAACTCCTGGGGGGACCGTCAGTCTTCCTCTTCCCCCCAAAACCCAAGGACACCCTCATGATC
TCCCGGACCCCTGAGGTCACATGCGTGGTGGTGGACGTGAGCCACGAAGACCCTGAGGTCAAGTTCAACT
GGTACGTGGACGGCGTGGAGGTGCATAATGCCAAGACAAAGCCGCGGGAGGAGCAGTACAACAGCACGTA
CCGTGTGGTCAGCGTCCTCACCGTCCTGCACCAGGACTGGCTGAATGGCAAGGAGTACAAGTGCAAGGTC
TCCAACAAAGCCCTCCCAGCCCCCATCGAGAAAACCATCTCCAAAGCCAAAGGGCAGCCCCGAGAACCAC
AGGTGTACACCCTGCCCCCATCCCGGGAGGAGATGACCAAGAACCAGGTCAGCCTGACCTGCCTGGTCAA
AGGCTTCTATCCCAGCGACATCGCCGTGGAGTGGGAGAGCAATGGGCAGCCGGAGAACAACTACAAGACC
ACGCCTCCCGTGCTGGACTCCGACGGCTCCTTCTTCCTCTACAGCAAGCTCACCGTGGACAAGAGCAGGT
GGCAGCAGGGGAACGTCTTCTCATGCTCCGTGATGCATGAGGGTCTGCACAACCACTACACGCAGAAGAG
CCTCTCCCTGTCTCCGGGTAAATCTAGAGGGCCCTTCGAAGGTAAGCCTATCCCTAACCCTCTCCTCGGT
CTCGATTCTACGCGTACCGGTCATCATCACCATCACCATTGAGTTTAAACCCGCTGATCAGCCTCGACTG
TGCCTTCTAAGGCCTGAGCTCGCTGATCAGCCTCGATCGAGGATCCAGACATGATAAGATACATTGATGA
GTTTGGACAAACCACAACTAGAATGCAGTGAAAAAAATGCTTTATTTGTGAAATTTGTGATGCTATTGCT
TTATTTGTAACCATTATAAGCTGCAATAAACAAGTTAACAACAACAATTGCATTCATTTTATGTTTCAGG
TTCAGGGGGAGGTGTGGGAGGTTTTTTAAAGCAAGTAAAACCTCTACAAATGTGGTATGGCTGATTATGA
TCAGTCGACCTGCAGGCATGCAAGCTTGGCGTAATCATGGTCATAGCTGTTTCCTGTGTGAAATTGTTAT
CCGCTCACAATTCCACACAACATACGAGCCGGAAGCATAAAGTGTAAAGCCTGGGGTGCCTAATGAGTGA
GCTAACTCACATTAATTGCGTTGCGCTCACTGCCCGCTTTCCAGTCGGGAAACCTGTCGTGCCAGCTGCA
TTAATGAATCGGCCAACGCGCGGGGAGAGGCGGTTTGCGTATTGGGCGCTCTTCCGCTTCCTCGCTCACT
GACTCGCTGCGCTCGGTCGTTCGGCTGCGGCGAGCGGTATCAGCTCACTCAAAGGCGGTAATACGGTTAT
CCACAGAATCAGGGGATAACGCAGGAAAGAACATGTGAGCAAAAGGCCAGCAAAAGGCCAGGAACCGTAA
AAAGGCCGCGTTGCTGGCGTTTTTCCATAGGCTCCGCCCCCCTGACGAGCATCACAAAAATCGACGCTCA
AGTCAGAGGTGGCGAAACCCGACAGGACTATAAAGATACCAGGCGTTTCCCCCTGGAAGCTCCCTCGTGC
GCTCTCCTGTTCCGACCCTGCCGCTTACCGGATACCTGTCCGCCTTTCTCCCTTCGGGAAGCGTGGCGCT
TTCTCATAGCTCACGCTGTAGGTATCTCAGTTCGGTGTAGGTCGTTCGCTCCAAGCTGGGCTGTGTGCAC
GAACCCCCCGTTCAGCCCGACCGCTGCGCCTTATCCGGTAACTATCGTCTTGAGTCCAACCCGGTAAGAC
ACGACTTATCGCCACTGGCAGCAGCCACTGGTAACAGGATTAGCAGAGCGAGGTATGTAGGCGGTGCTAC
AGAGTTCTTGAAGTGGTGGCCTAACTACGGCTACACTAGAAGAACAGTATTTGGTATCTGCGCTCTGCTG
AAGCCAGTTACCTTCGGAAAAAGAGTTGGTAGCTCTTGATCCGGCAAACAAACCACCGCTGGTAGCGGTG
GTTTTTTTGTTTGCAAGCAGCAGATTACGCGCAGAAAAAAAGGATCTCAAGAAGATCCTTTGATCTTTTC
TACGGGGTCTGACGCTCAGTGGAACGAAAACTCACGTTAAGGGATTTTGGTCATGAGATTATCAAAAAGG
ATCTTCACCTAGATCCTTTTAAATTAAAAATGAAGTTTTAAATCAATCTAAAGTATATATGAGTAAACTT
GGTCTGACAGTTACCAATGCTTAATCAGTGAGGCACCTATCTCAGCGATCTGTCTATTTCGTTCATCCAT
AGTTGCCTGACTCCCCGTCGTGTAGATAACTACGATACGGGAGGGCTTACCATCTGGCCCCAGTGCTGCA
ATGATACCGCGAGACCCACGCTCACCGGCTCCAGATTTATCAGCAATAAACCAGCCAGCCGGAAGGGCCG
AGCGCAGAAGTGGTCCTGCAACTTTATCCGCCTCCATCCAGTCTATTAATTGTTGCCGGGAAGCTAGAGT
AAGTAGTTCGCCAGTTAATAGTTTGCGCAACGTTGTTGCCATTGCTACAGGCATCGTGGTGTCACGCTCG
TCGTTTGGTATGGCTTCATTCAGCTCCGGTTCCCAACGATCAAGGCGAGTTACATGATCCCCCATGTTGT
GCAAAAAAGCGGTTAGCTCCTTCGGTCCTCCGATCGTTGTCAGAAGTAAGTTGGCCGCAGTGTTATCACT
CATGGTTATGGCAGCACTGCATAATTCTCTTACTGTCATGCCATCCGTAAGATGCTTTTCTGTGACTGGT
GAGTACTCAACCAAGTCATTCTGAGAATAGTGTATGCGGCGACCGAGTTGCTCTTGCCCGGCGTCAATAC
GGGATAATACCGCGCCACATAGCAGAACTTTAAAAGTGCTCATCATTGGAAAACGTTCTTCGGGGCGAAA
ACTCTCAAGGATCTTACCGCTGTTGAGATCCAGTTCGATGTAACCCACTCGTGCACCCAACTGATCTTCA
GCATCTTTTACTTTCACCAGCGTTTCTGGGTGAGCAAAAACAGGAAGGCAAAATGCCGCAAAAAAGGGAA
TAAGGGCGACACGGAAATGTTGAATACTCATACTCTTCCTTTTTCAATATTATTGAAGCATTTATCAGGG
TTATTGTCTCATGAGCGGATACATATTTGAATGTATTTAGAAAAATAAACAAATAGGGGTTCCGCGCACA
TTTCCCCGAAAAGTGCCACCTGACGTCTAAGAAACCATTATTATCATGACATTAACCTATAAAAATAGGC
GTATCACGAGGCCCTTTCGTCTCGCGCGTTTCGGTGATGACGGTGAAAACCTCTGACACATGCAGCTCCC
GGAGACGGTCACAGCTTGTCTGTAAGCGGATGCCGGGAGCAGACAAGCCCGTCAGGGCGCGTCAGCGGGT
GTTGGCGGGTGTCGGGGCTGGCTTAACTATGCGGCATCAGAGCAGATTGTACTGAGAGTGCACCATATGC
GGTGTGAAATACCGCACAGATGCGTAAGGAGAAAATACCGCATCAGGCGCCATTCGCCATTCAGGCTGCG
CAACTGTTGGGAAGGGCGATCGGTGCGGGCCTCTTCGCTATTACGCCAGCTGGCGAAAGGGGGATGTGCT
GCAAGGCGATTAAGTTGGGTAACGCCAGGGTTTTCCCAGTCACGACGTT
Features (pLannotate 1.2.2; 18 found; start..end, strand, type, name):
     23..449     +  promoter       MT promoter: Drosophila metallothionein promoter
    467..520     +  sig_peptide    BiP signal sequence: Drosophila BiP signal sequence
    521..1201    +  CDS            Y2267_ARATH (fragment): Experimental evidence at protein level: Swiss-Prot protein existence level 1. From Arabidopsis thaliana (Mouse-ear cress).
   1151..1912    +  CDS            IGHG1 (fragment): IGHG1_HUMAN - Experimental evidence at protein level: Swiss-Prot protein existence level 1. Constant region of immunoglobulin heavy chains. Immunoglobulins, also known as antibodies, are membrane-bound or secreted glycoproteins produced by B lymphocytes. In the recognition phase of humoral immunity, the membrane-bound immunoglobulins serve as receptors which, upon binding of a specific antigen, trigger the clonal expansion and differentiation of B lymphocytes into immunoglobulins- secreting plasma cells. Secreted immunoglobulins mediate the effector phase of humoral immunity, which results in
   1931..1972    +  CDS            V5 tag: epitope tag from simian virus 5
   2072..2206    -  polyA_signal   SV40 poly(A) signal: SV40 polyadenylation signal
   2229..2313    -  CDS            large T antigen (fragment): large T antigen from SV40 (simian virus 40)
   2313..2337    +  misc_feature   MCS (fragment): pUC18/19 multiple cloning site
   2374..2390    -  protein_bind   lac operator: The lac repressor binds to the lac operator to inhibit transcription in E. coli. This inhibition can be relieved by adding lactose or isopropyl-β-D-thiogalactopyranoside (IPTG). lac repressor encoded by lacI
   2398..2428    -  promoter       lac promoter: promoter for the E. coli lac operon
   2443..2464    -  protein_bind   CAP binding site: CAP binding activates transcription in the presence of cAMP. E. coli catabolite activator protein
   2477..2569    -  CDS            lacI (fragment): lac repressor; lacI; The lac repressor binds to the lac operator to inhibit transcription in E. coli. This inhibition can be relieved by adding lactose or isopropyl-β-D-thiogalactopyranoside (IPTG).
   2752..3340    -  rep_origin     ori: high-copy-number ColE1/pMB1/pBR322/pUC origin of replication
   3511..4371    -  CDS            AmpR: β-lactamase; bla; confers resistance to ampicillin, carbenicillin, and related antibiotics
   4372..4476    -  promoter       AmpR promoter: bla
   4571..4606    +  CDS            rop (fragment): Rop protein, which maintains plasmids at low copy number; rop
   4708..4807    +  misc_feature   bom (fragment): basis of mobility region from pBR322
   4813..21      -  CDS            lacZα (fragment) (across the origin): LacZα fragment of β-galactosidase; lacZ fragment
