[The description below was written by a language model from this plasmid's Addgene catalogue record and pLannotate feature annotations shown in this document.]
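Description:
AT2G26730 J1_pECIA2 is a 4,949-nt insect expression plasmid built on the pECIA2 backbone. It is designed for secreted production of a plant receptor ectodomain in Drosophila cell culture. In E. coli it is propagated as a high-copy plasmid through a ColE1/pUC-type origin and selected with ampicillin via the β-lactamase (AmpR) gene. The remaining bacterial annotations (lac promoter/operator, CAP site, and fragments of lacI, lacZα, rop and bom) are remnants of the cloning-vector backbone and are not functional parts of the payload.

The expression cassette is driven by the Drosophila metallothionein promoter, which is induced by copper (CuSO4). It is followed by the Drosophila BiP signal sequence, which directs the product into the secretory pathway. Fused in frame is the extracellular domain of the Arabidopsis thaliana leucine-rich repeat receptor kinase encoded by AT2G26730, inserted by ligation-independent cloning. Backbone-encoded C-terminal tags follow: a human IgG1 Fc region, a V5 epitope and, according to the catalogue entry, a hexahistidine tag. The hexahistidine tag was not separately annotated in the feature table. An SV40 polyadenylation signal is annotated downstream of the cassette, though on the opposite strand to the coding sequence.

The record designates this construct as the "bait" vector, to be used with the corresponding "prey" vector in pECIA14. The pair belongs to a collection made to map extracellular interactions among Arabidopsis LRR receptor kinases. The Fc fusion provides a handle for capture of the secreted ectodomain, while V5 and His tags allow detection and purification.
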