Addgene plasmid #114988: AT2G26730 J1_pECIA2
Purpose: Bait vector AT2G26730 J1_pECIA2 should be used with prey vector AT2G26730 J1_pECIA14.
Depositing lab: Youssef Belkhadir. Depositing organization: Gregor Mendel Institute of Molecular Plant Biology. Publication: An extracellular network of Arabidopsis leucine-rich repeat receptor kinases. Smakowska-Luzan E, Mott GA, Parys K, Stegmann M, Howton TC, Layeghifard M, Neuhold J, Lehner A, Kong J, Grunwald K, Weinberger N, Satbhai SB, Mayer D, Busch W, Madalinski M, Stolt-Bergner P, Provart NJ, Mukhtar MS, Zipfel C, Desveaux D, Guttman DS, Belkhadir Y. Nature. 2018 Jan 18;553(7688):342-346. doi: 10.1038/nature25184. Epub 2018 Jan 10. PubMed 29320478.
Backbone
  Vector backbone: pECIA2
  Backbone manufacturer: Chris Garcia (Addgene plasmid # 47032)
  Vector type: Insect Expression
Growth in bacteria
  Bacterial resistance: Ampicillin, 100 μg/mL
  Growth temperature: 37°C
  Growth strain: DH5alpha
  Copy number: High Copy
Gene/Insert
  Gene/Insert name: AT2G26730
  Species: A. thaliana (mustard weed)
  Entrez Gene: AT2G26730 (a.k.a. AT2G26730, F18A8.10, F18A8_10)
  Promoter: Metallothionein (Copper-Inducible)
  Tag / fusion protein: Fc, V5 and hexahistidine tags (C terminal on backbone)
  Cloning method: Ligation Independent Cloning
Terms and licenses: Academic/Nonprofit Terms; Industry Terms: Not Available to Industry
Depositor comments: Plasmid for secreted expression in Drosophila cell culture by induction via CuSO4. Insert is an extracellular domain of indicated LRR-RK, C-terminally tagged with Fc, V5 and hexahistidine tags. Insert Protein Sequence: STAEKQALLTFLQQIPHENRLQWNESDSACNWVGVECNSNQSSIHSLRLPGTGLVGQIPSGSLGRLTELRVLSLRSNRLSGQIPSDFSNLTHLRSLYLQHNEFSGEFPTSFTQLNNLIRLDISSNNFTGSIPFSVNNLTHLTGLFLGNNGFSGNLPSISLGLVDFNVSNNNLNGSIPSSLSRFSAESFTGNVDLCGGPLKPCKSFFVSPSPSPSLINPSNRLSSKKS
How to cite: AT2G26730 J1_pECIA2 was a gift from Youssef Belkhadir (Addgene plasmid # 114988 ; http://n2t.net/addgene:114988 ; RRID:Addgene_114988)
